Addgene plasmid #154685: pEPYC1CB0355
Purpose: MoClo Level 1 luciferase reporter
Depositing lab: Nicola Patron. Depositing organization: Earlham Institute. Publication: Rational design of minimal synthetic promoters for plants. Cai YM, Kallam K, Tidd H, Gendarini G, Salzman A, Patron NJ. Nucleic Acids Res. 2020 Aug 28. pii: 5897334. doi: 10.1093/nar/gkaa682. PubMed 32856047.
Backbone
  Vector backbone: pICH47732
  Vector type: Synthetic Biology
Growth in bacteria
  Bacterial resistance: Ampicillin, 100 μg/mL
  Growth temperature: 37°C
  Growth strain: NEB Stable
  Copy number: High Copy
Gene/Insert
  Gene/Insert name: MinSyn_036 Firefly luciferase expression cassette [MinSyn_036::TMV::LucF::Flag::ocsT]
  Species: Synthetic
  Cloning method: Restriction Enzyme; 5′ cloning site BsaI (destroyed during cloning); 3′ cloning site BsaI (destroyed during cloning)
Terms and licenses: Academic/Nonprofit Terms; Industry Terms: Not Available to Industry
Depositor comments: Please visit https://www.biorxiv.org/content/10.1101/2020.05.14.095406v1 for bioRxiv preprint.
How to cite: pEPYC1CB0355 was a gift from Nicola Patron (Addgene plasmid # 154685 ; http://n2t.net/addgene:154685 ; RRID:Addgene_154685)
