[The description below was written by a language model from this plasmid's Addgene catalogue record and pLannotate feature annotations shown in this document.]
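Description:
pEPYC1CB0355 is a MoClo (Golden Gate) Level 1 plant reporter construct built in the pICH47732 acceptor backbone, a binary-type vector carrying nopaline C58 left and right T-DNA border repeats. The backbone combines a high-copy ColE1/pUC-type origin for propagation in E. coli with the broad-host-range incP oriV and its trfA replication initiator gene, a pairing that generally allows maintenance in Agrobacterium. Selection in bacteria is by ampicillin through the β-lactamase gene and its native promoter. A very short TetR fragment is also annotated, which appears to be a backbone remnant. The transcription unit was assembled through BsaI sites that were destroyed during cloning, as is typical of Type IIS assembly.

Between the T-DNA borders sits a single synthetic expression cassette, MinSyn_036::TMV::LucF::Flag::ocsT. MinSyn_036 is a minimal synthetic plant promoter. The automated annotation recognises two short adjacent CaMV 35S promoter fragments in this region, suggesting that part of the synthetic promoter derives from 35S sequence, though the record does not describe its design or any regulatory elements it contains. Downstream, the tobacco mosaic virus Ω 5′ leader acts as a translational enhancer ahead of the firefly luciferase (luc+) coding sequence. The insert name indicates a Flag epitope tag following luciferase, although this tag is not separately annotated in the feature table. Transcription ends at the octopine synthase terminator.

The plasmid serves as a luciferase reporter for measuring the activity of this synthetic promoter in plant cells. As a Level 1 module, it could also be combined with other transcription units in higher-level MoClo assemblies.
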