Features (pLannotate 1.2.2; 13 found; start..end, strand, type, name):
     42..66      +  misc_feature   RB T-DNA repeat: right border repeat from nopaline C58 T-DNA
    178..198     -  CDS            TetR (fragment): tetracycline resistance regulatory protein; tetR
    225..1370    -  CDS            trfA: TRFA_ECOLX - Experimental evidence at protein level: Swiss-Prot protein existence level 1. Also involved in plasmid copy number control, promoting intermolecular coupling of protein bound iterons at oriV, which inhibits replication initiation. From Escherichia coli.
   1706..2294    -  rep_origin     ori: high-copy-number ColE1/pMB1/pBR322/pUC origin of replication
   2465..3325    -  CDS            AmpR: β-lactamase; bla; confers resistance to ampicillin, carbenicillin, and related antibiotics
   3326..3430    -  promoter       AmpR promoter: bla
   3517..4148    -  rep_origin     oriV: incP origin of replication
   4240..4264    +  misc_feature   LB T-DNA repeat: left border repeat from nopaline C58 T-DNA
   4396..4440    +  promoter       CaMV 35S promoter (fragment): strong constitutive promoter from cauliflower mosaic virus
   4441..4523    +  promoter       CaMV 35S promoter (fragment): strong constitutive promoter from cauliflower mosaic virus
   4641..4696    +  misc_feature   TMV Ω: translational enhancer from the tobacco mosaic virus 5'-leader sequence (Gallie et al., 1988)
   4698..6347    +  CDS            luciferase: firefly luciferase; luc+; enhanced luc+ version of the luciferase gene
   6445..7152    +  terminator     OCS terminator: octopine synthase terminator
>Addgene plasmid #154685 | pEPYC1CB0355 | depositor full sequence | sequence record 299616 | pEPYC1CB0355 sequence 7159 bps
GCAATTGTCTTCTGCACGAAGTGGTTTAAACTATCAGTGTTTGACAGGATATATTGGCGGGTAAACCTAA
GAGAAAAGAGCGTTTATTAGAATAATCGGATATTTAAAAGGGCGTGAAAAGGTTTATCCGTTCGTCCATT
TGTATGTGCATGCCAACCACAGGGTTCCCCAGATCAGGCGCTGGCTGCTGAACCCCCAGCCGGAACTGAC
CCCACAAGGCCCTAGCGTTTGCAATGCACCAGGTCATCATTGACCCAGGCGTGTTCCACCAGGCCGCTGC
CTCGCAACTCTTCGCAGGCTTCGCCGACCTGCTCGCGCCACTTCTTCACGCGGGTGGAATCCGATCCGCA
CATGAGGCGGAAGGTTTCCAGCTTGAGCGGGTACGGCTCCCGGTGCGAGCTGAAATAGTCGAACATCCGT
CGGGCCGTCGGCGACAGCTTGCGGTACTTCTCCCATATGAATTTCGTGTAGTGGTCGCCAGCAAACAGCA
CGACGATTTCCTCGTCGATCAGGACCTGGCAACGGGACGTTTTCTTGCCACGGTCCAGGACGCGGAAGCG
GTGCAGCAGCGACACCGATTCCAGGTGCCCAACGCGGTCGGACGTGAAGCCCATCGCCGTCGCCTGTAGG
CGCGACAGGCATTCCTCGGCCTTCGTGTAATACCGGCCATTGATCGACCAGCCCAGGTCCTGGCAAAGCT
CGTAGAACGTGAAGGTGATCGGCTCGCCGATAGGGGTGCGCTTCGCGTACTCCAACACCTGCTGCCACAC
CAGTTCGTCATCGTCGGCCCGCAGCTCGACGCCGGTGTAGGTGATCTTCACGTCCTTGTTGACGTGGAAA
ATGACCTTGTTTTGCAGCGCCTCGCGCGGGATTTTCTTGTTGCGCGTGGTGAACAGGGCAGAGCGGGCCG
TGTCGTTTGGCATCGCTCGCATCGTGTCCGGCCACGGCGCAATATCGAACAAGGAAAGCTGCATTTCCTT
GATCTGCTGCTTCGTGTGTTTCAGCAACGCGGCCTGCTTGGCCTCGCTGACCTGTTTTGCCAGGTCCTCG
CCGGCGGTTTTTCGCTTCTTGGTCGTCATAGTTCCTCGCGTGTCGATGGTCATCGACTTCGCCAAACCTG
CCGCCTCCTGTTCAAGACGACGCGAACGCTCCACGGCGGCCGATGGCGCGGGCAGGGCAGGGGGAGCCAG
TTGCACGCTGTCGCGCTCGATCTTGGCCGTAGCTTGCTGGACCATCGAGCCGACGGACTGGAAGGTTTCG
CGGGGCGCACGCATGACGGTGCGGCTTGCGATGGTTTCGGCATCCTCGGCGGAAAACCCCGCGTCGATCA
GTTCTTGCCTGTATGCCTTCCGGTCAAACGTCCGATTCATTCACCCTCCTTGCGGGATTGCCCCGACTCA
CGCCGGGGCAATGTGCCCTTATTCCTGATTTGACCCGCCTGGTGCCTTGGTGTCCAGATAATCCACCTTA
TCGGCAATGAAGTCGGTCCCGTAGACCGTCTGGCCGTCCTTCTCGTACTTGGTATTCCGAATCTTGCCCT
GCACGAATACCAGCGACCCCTTGCCCAAATACTTGCCGTGGGCCTCGGCCTGAGAGCCAAAACACTTGAT
GCGGAAGAAGTCGGTGCGCTCCTGCTTGTCGCCGGCATCGTTGCGCCACATCTAGGATCTGCCAGGAACC
GTAAAAAGGCCGCGTTGCTGGCGTTTTTCCATAGGCTCCGCCCCCCTGACGAGCATCACAAAAATCGACG
CTCAAGTCAGAGGTGGCGAAACCCGACAGGACTATAAAGATACCAGGCGTTTCCCCCTGGAAGCTCCCTC
GTGCGCTCTCCTGTTCCGACCCTGCCGCTTACCGGATACCTGTCCGCCTTTCTCCCTTCGGGAAGCGTGG
CGCTTTCTCATAGCTCACGCTGTAGGTATCTCAGTTCGGTGTAGGTCGTTCGCTCCAAGCTGGGCTGTGT
GCACGAACCCCCCGTTCAGCCCGACCGCTGCGCCTTATCCGGTAACTATCGTCTTGAGTCCAACCCGGTA
AGACACGACTTATCGCCACTGGCAGCAGCCACTGGTAACAGGATTAGCAGAGCGAGGTATGTAGGCGGTG
CTACAGAGTTCTTGAAGTGGTGGCCTAACTACGGCTACACTAGAAGAACAGTATTTGGTATCTGCGCTCT
GCTGAAGCCAGTTACCTTCGGAAAAAGAGTTGGTAGCTCTTGATCCGGCAAACAAACCACCGCTGGTAGC
GGTGGTTTTTTTGTTTGCAAGCAGCAGATTACGCGCAGAAAAAAAGGATCTCAAGAAGATCCTTTGATCT
TTTCTACGGGGTCTGACGCTCAGTGGAACGAAAACTCACGTTAAGGGATTTTGGTCATGAGATTATCAAA
AAGGATCTTCACCTAGATCCTTTTAAATTAAAAATGAAGTTTTAAATCAATCTAAAGTATATATGAGTAA
ACTTGGTCTGACAGTTACCAATGCTTAATCAGTGAGGCACCTATCTCAGCGATCTGTCTATTTCGTTCAT
CCATAGTTGCCTGACTCCCCGTCGTGTAGATAACTACGATACGGGAGGGCTTACCATCTGGCCCCAGTGC
TGCAATGATACCGCGAGAACCACGCTCACCGGCTCCAGATTTATCAGCAATAAACCAGCCAGCCGGAAGG
GCCGAGCGCAGAAGTGGTCCTGCAACTTTATCCGCCTCCATCCAGTCTATTAATTGTTGCCGGGAAGCTA
GAGTAAGTAGTTCGCCAGTTAATAGTTTGCGCAACGTTGTTGCCATTGCTACAGGCATCGTGGTGTCACG
CTCGTCGTTTGGTATGGCTTCATTCAGCTCCGGTTCCCAACGATCAAGGCGAGTTACATGATCCCCCATG
TTGTGCAAAAAAGCGGTTAGCTCCTTCGGTCCTCCGATCGTTGTCAGAAGTAAGTTGGCCGCAGTGTTAT
CACTCATGGTTATGGCAGCACTGCATAATTCTCTTACTGTCATGCCATCCGTAAGATGCTTTTCTGTGAC
TGGTGAGTACTCAACCAAGTCATTCTGAGAATAGTGTATGCGGCGACCGAGTTGCTCTTGCCCGGCGTCA
ATACGGGATAATACCGCGCCACATAGCAGAACTTTAAAAGTGCTCATCATTGGAAAACGTTCTTCGGGGC
GAAAACTCTCAAGGATCTTACCGCTGTTGAGATCCAGTTCGATGTAACCCACTCGTGCACCCAACTGATC
TTCAGCATCTTTTACTTTCACCAGCGTTTCTGGGTGAGCAAAAACAGGAAGGCAAAATGCCGCAAAAAAG
GGAATAAGGGCGACACGGAAATGTTGAATACTCATACTCTTCCTTTTTCAATATTATTGAAGCATTTATC
AAGGTTATTGTCTCATGAGCGGATACATATTTGAATGTATTTAGAAAAATAAACAAATAGGGGTTCCGCG
CACGAATTGGCCAGCGCTGCCATTTTTGGGGTGAGGCCGTTCGCGGCCGAGGGGCGCAGCCCCTGGGGGG
ATGGGAGGCCCGCGTTAGCGGGCCGGGAGGGTTCGAGAAGGGGGGGCACCCCCCTTCGGCGTGCGCGGTC
ACGCGCACAGGGCGCAGCCCTGGTTAAAAACAAGGTTTATAAATATTGGTTTAAAAGCAGGTTAAAAGAC
AGGTTAGCGGTGGCCGAAAAACGGGCGGAAACCCTTGCAAATGCTGGATTTTCTGCCTGTGGACAGCCCC
TCAAATGTCAATAGGTGCGCCCCTCATCTGTCAGCACTCTGCCCCTCAAGTGTCAAGGATCGCGCCCCTC
ATCTGTCAGTAGTCGCGCCCCTCAAGTGTCAATACCGCAGGGCACTTATCCCCAGGCTTGTCCACATCAT
CTGTGGGAAACTCGCGTAAAATCAGGCGTTTTCGCCGATTTGCGAGGCTGGCCAGCTCCACGTCGCCGGC
CGAAATCGAGCCTGCCCCTCATCTGTCAACGCCGCGCCGGGTGAGTCGGCCCCTCAAGTGTCAACGTCCG
CCCCTCATCTGTCAGTGAGGGCCAAGTTTTCCGCGAGGTATCCACAACGCCGGCGGCCGCGGTGTCTCGC
ACACGGCTTCGACGGCGTTTCTGGCGCGTTTGCAGGGCCATAGACGGCCGCCAGCCCAGCGGCGAGGGCA
ACCAGCCCGGTGAGCGTCGCAAAGGAGATCCTGATCTGACTGATGGGCTGCCTGTATCGAGTGGTGATTT
TGTGCCGAGCTGCCGGTCGGGGAGCTGTTGGCTGGCTGGTGGCAGGATATATTGTGGTGTAAACAAATTG
ACGCTTAGACAACTTAATAACACATTGCGGACGTTTTTAATGTACTGGGGTGGATGCAGTGGGCCCCACT
CTGTGAAGACAATGCCGAATTCGGATCCGGAGGGAGGCGTGTCGTTTTAGTGAGGTCATTCAAGATCTCT
CTGCCGACAGTGGTCCCAAAGATGGACCCCAAGAGGTTCCAACCACGTCTACAAAGCAAGTGGATTGATG
TGACATCTCCACTGACGTAAGGGATGACGCACAATCCCACTATTTTATTGGGTACCCGAATAACTCAGCA
TCTTTTGCTAAATTCTATCGTGGCTATATAAGGTTTTGCTATTCATTGAAAGCAGTAGTGACTGATTTGT
ATATATACTGTATTTTTACAACAATTACCAACAACAACAAACAACAAACAACATTACAATTACTATTTAC
AATTACAATGGAGGACGCCAAAAACATAAAGAAAGGCCCGGCGCCATTCTATCCGCTGGAAGATGGAACC
GCTGGAGAGCAACTGCATAAGGCTATGAAGAGATACGCCCTGGTTCCTGGAACAATTGCTTTTACAGATG
CACATATCGAGGTGGACATCACTTACGCTGAGTACTTCGAAATGTCCGTTCGGTTGGCAGAAGCTATGAA
ACGATATGGGCTGAATACAAATCACAGAATCGTCGTATGCAGTGAAAACTCTCTTCAATTCTTTATGCCG
GTGTTGGGCGCGTTATTTATCGGAGTTGCAGTTGCGCCCGCGAACGACATTTATAATGAACGTGAATTGC
TCAACAGTATGGGCATTTCGCAGCCTACCGTGGTGTTCGTTTCCAAAAAGGGGTTGCAAAAAATTTTGAA
CGTGCAAAAAAAGCTCCCAATCATCCAAAAAATTATTATCATGGATTCTAAAACGGATTACCAGGGATTT
CAGTCGATGTACACGTTCGTCACATCTCATCTACCTCCCGGTTTTAATGAATACGATTTTGTGCCAGAGT
CCTTCGATAGGGACAAGACAATTGCACTGATCATGAACTCCTCTGGATCTACTGGTCTGCCTAAAGGTGT
CGCTCTGCCTCATAGAACTGCCTGCGTGAGATTCTCGCATGCCAGAGATCCTATTTTTGGCAATCAAATC
ATTCCGGATACTGCGATTTTAAGTGTTGTTCCATTCCATCACGGTTTTGGAATGTTTACTACACTCGGAT
ATTTGATATGTGGATTTCGAGTCGTCTTAATGTATAGATTTGAAGAAGAACTGTTTCTGAGGAGCCTTCA
GGATTACAAGATTCAAAGTGCGCTGCTGGTGCCAACCCTATTCTCCTTCTTCGCCAAAAGCACTCTGATT
GACAAATACGATTTATCTAATTTACACGAAATTGCTTCTGGTGGCGCTCCCCTCTCTAAGGAAGTCGGGG
AAGCGGTTGCCAAGAGGTTCCATCTGCCAGGTATCAGGCAAGGATATGGGCTCACTGAGACTACATCAGC
TATTCTGATTACACCCGAGGGGGATGATAAACCGGGCGCGGTCGGTAAAGTTGTTCCATTTTTTGAAGCG
AAGGTTGTGGATCTGGATACCGGGAAAACGCTGGGCGTTAATCAAAGAGGCGAACTGTGTGTGAGAGGTC
CTATGATTATGTCCGGTTATGTAAACAATCCGGAAGCGACCAACGCCTTGATTGACAAGGATGGATGGCT
ACATTCTGGAGACATAGCTTACTGGGACGAGGACGAACACTTCTTCATCGTTGACCGCCTGAAGTCTCTG
ATTAAGTACAAAGGCTATCAGGTGGCTCCCGCTGAATTGGAATCCATCTTGCTCCAACACCCCAACATCT
TCGACGCAGGTGTCGCAGGTCTGCCCGACGATGACGCCGGTGAACTTCCCGCCGCCGTTGTTGTTTTGGA
GCACGGAAAGACGATGACGGAAAAAGAGATCGTGGATTACGTCGCCAGTCAAGTAACAACCGCGAAAAAG
TTGCGCGGAGGAGTTGTGTTTGTGGACGAAGTACCGAAAGGTCTTACCGGAAAACTCGACGCAAGAAAAA
TCAGAGAGATCCTCATAAAGGCCAAGAAGGGCGGAAAGATCGCCGTGGGTTCGGATTATAAGGACCATGA
CGGAGACTATAAGGACCATGACCTCGACGCTGCAGCAGCGGATTATAAGGACGATGACGATAAGTGAGCT
TGTCCTGCTTTAATGAGATATGCGAGAAGCCTATGATCGCATGATATTTGCTTTCAATTCTGTTGTGCAC
GTTGTAAAAAACCTGAGCATGTGTAGCTCAGATCCTTACCGCCGGTTTCGGTTCATTCTAATGAATATAT
CACCCGTTACTATCGTATTTTTATGAATAATATTCTCCGTTCAATTTACTGATTGTACCCTACTACTTAT
ATGTACAATATTAAAATGAAAACAATATATTGTGCTGAATAGGTTTATAGCGACATCTATGATAGAGCGC
CACAATAACAAACAATTGCGTTTTATTATTACAAATCCAATTTTAAAAAAAGCGGCAGAACCGGTCAAAC
CTAAAAGACTGATTACATAAATCTTATTCAAATTTCAAAAGTGCCCCAGGGGCTAGTATCTACGACACAC
CGAGCGGCGAACTAATAACGCTCACTGAAGGGAACTCCGGTTCCCCGCCGGCGCGCATGGGTGAGATTCC
TTGAAGTTGAGTATTGGCCGTCCGCTCTACCGAAAGTTACGGGCACCATTCAACCCGGTCCAGCACGGCG
GCCGGGTAACCGACTTGCTGCCCCGAGAATTATGCAGCATTTTTTTGGTGTATGTGGGCCCCAAATGAAG
TGCAGGTCAAACCTTGACAGTGACGACAAATCGTTGGGCGGGTCCAGGGCGAATTTTGCGACAACATGTC
GAGGCTCAGCAGGACCGCT
